Addgene plasmid #188434: pENTR-ZmIAA10
Purpose: Zea Mays Nuclear Auxin Signaling Repressor IAA10
Depositing lab: Britney Moss. Depositing organization: Whitman College. Publication: A Synthetic Approach Allows Rapid Characterization of the Maize Nuclear Auxin Response Circuit. Ramos Baez R, Buckley Y, Yu H, Chen Z, Gallavotti A, Nemhauser JL, Moss BL. Plant Physiol. 2020 Apr;182(4):1713-1722. doi: 10.1104/pp.19.01475. Epub 2020 Mar 2. PubMed 32123041.
Backbone
  Vector backbone: pENTR
  Vector type: Cloning
Growth in bacteria
  Bacterial resistance: Kanamycin, 50 μg/mL
  Growth temperature: 37°C
  Growth strain: DH5alpha
  Copy number: Unknown
Gene/Insert
  Gene/Insert name: Auxin Signaling Repressor IAA10
  Species: Zea Mays
  Cloning method: Gateway Cloning
  Sequencing primers: 5′ GGAAACAGCTATGACCATG
Terms and licenses: Academic/Nonprofit Terms; Industry Terms: Not Available to Industry
How to cite: pENTR-ZmIAA10 was a gift from Britney Moss (Addgene plasmid # 188434 ; http://n2t.net/addgene:188434 ; RRID:Addgene_188434)
