[The description below was written by a language model from this plasmid's Addgene catalogue record and pLannotate feature annotations shown in this document.]
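Description:
pENTR-ZmIAA10 is a Gateway entry clone built on the pENTR backbone, carrying the coding sequence of the maize (Zea mays) Aux/IAA protein IAA10, a repressor in the nuclear auxin signaling pathway. The sequenced plasmid is 3,360 nt and is a bacterial cloning vector rather than an expression construct. It replicates in E. coli from a high-copy ColE1/pUC-type origin and is selected with kanamycin through an aminoglycoside phosphotransferase (KanR) gene.

The insert is an open reading frame of roughly 800 nt lying between attL1 and attL2, the recombination sites used in the Gateway LR reaction. This arrangement lets the ZmIAA10 coding sequence be moved directionally into any attR-containing destination vector, which then supplies the promoter, tags and host-specific elements. The automated annotation labels the ORF as rice IAA5. This reflects the closest match in the reference protein database, a homologous Aux/IAA repressor of early auxin response genes, not a different insert, and the catalogue entry identifies the gene as maize IAA10. Upstream of attL1 are the rrnB T1 and T2 transcription terminators, which shield the insert from read-through transcription in bacteria. A T7 promoter sits beyond attL2, oriented back toward the insert. Short lacI and lacZα fragments are backbone remnants with no evident function. No eukaryotic promoter or epitope tag is annotated.

According to the record, the plasmid comes from work that used a synthetic approach to characterize the maize nuclear auxin response circuit. It serves as a source clone for transferring ZmIAA10 into expression vectors for such functional studies.
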