Features (pLannotate 1.2.2; 10 found; start..end, strand, type, name):
    946..1534    +  rep_origin     ori: high-copy-number ColE1/pMB1/pBR322/pUC origin of replication
   1717..1809    +  CDS            lacI (fragment): lac repressor; lacI; The lac repressor binds to the lac operator to inhibit transcription in E. coli. This inhibition can be relieved by adding lactose or isopropyl-β-D-thiogalactopyranoside (IPTG).
   1864..1891    -  terminator     rrnB T2 terminator: transcription terminator T2 from the E. coli rrnB gene
   2023..2066    +  terminator     rrnB T1 terminator: Escherichia coli rrnB; transcription terminator T1 from the E. coli rrnB gene
   2113..2149    -  CDS            lacZα (fragment): LacZα fragment of β-galactosidase; lacZ fragment
   2165..2264    +  protein_bind   attL1: mutant version of attL; recombination site for the Gateway® LR reaction LR Clonase™
   2270..3076    +  CDS            IAA5: IAA5_ORYSJ - Also known as IAA8. Experimental evidence at transcript level: Swiss-Prot protein existence level 2. Aux/IAA proteins are short-lived transcriptional factors that function as repressors of early auxin response genes at low auxin concentrations. From Oryza sativa subsp. japonica (Rice).
   3081..3180    -  protein_bind   attL2: mutant version of attL; recombination site for the Gateway® LR reaction LR Clonase™
   3198..3216    -  promoter       T7 promoter: promoter for bacteriophage T7 RNA polymerase
   3350..799     +  CDS            KanR (across the origin): aminoglycoside phosphotransferase; aph(3')-Ia; confers resistance to kanamycin in bacteria or G418 (Geneticin®) in eukaryotes
>Addgene plasmid #188434 | pENTR-ZmIAA10 | addgene full sequence | sequence record 370227 | Addgene NGS Result
TCAACGGGAAACGTCGAGGCCGCGATTAAATTCCAACATGGATGCTGATTTATATGGGTATAAATGGGCT
CGCGATAATGTCGGGCAATCAGGTGCGACAATCTATCGCTTGTATGGGAAGCCCGATGCGCCAGAGTTGT
TTCTGAAACATGGCAAAGGTAGCGTTGCCAATGATGTTACAGATGAGATGGTCAGACTAAACTGGCTGAC
GGAATTTATGCCTCTTCCGACCATCAAGCATTTTATCCGTACTCCTGATGATGCATGGTTACTCACCACT
GCGATCCCCGGAAAAACAGCATTCCAGGTATTAGAAGAATATCCTGATTCAGGTGAAAATATTGTTGATG
CGCTGGCAGTGTTCCTGCGCCGGTTGCATTCGATTCCTGTTTGTAATTGTCCTTTTAACAGCGATCGCGT
ATTTCGTCTCGCTCAGGCGCAATCACGAATGAATAACGGTTTGGTTGATGCGAGTGATTTTGATGACGAG
CGTAATGGCTGGCCTGTTGAACAAGTCTGGAAAGAAATGCATAAACTTTTGCCATTCTCACCGGATTCAG
TCGTCACTCATGGTGATTTCTCACTTGATAACCTTATTTTTGACGAGGGGAAATTAATAGGTTGTATTGA
TGTTGGACGAGTCGGAATCGCAGACCGATACCAGGATCTTGCCATCCTATGGAACTGCCTCGGTGAGTTT
TCTCCTTCATTACAGAAACGGCTTTTTCAAAAATATGGTATTGATAATCCTGATATGAATAAATTGCAGT
TTCATTTGATGCTCGATGAGTTTTTCTAATCAGAATTGGTTAATTGGTTGTAACACTGGCAGAGCATTAC
GCTGACTTGACGGGACGGCGCAAGCTCATGACCAAAATCCCTTAACGTGAGTTACGCGTCGTTCCACTGA
GCGTCAGACCCCGTAGAAAAGATCAAAGGATCTTCTTGAGATCCTTTTTTTCTGCGCGTAATCTGCTGCT
TGCAAACAAAAAAACCACCGCTACCAGCGGTGGTTTGTTTGCCGGATCAAGAGCTACCAACTCTTTTTCC
GAAGGTAACTGGCTTCAGCAGAGCGCAGATACCAAATACTGTTCTTCTAGTGTAGCCGTAGTTAGGCCAC
CACTTCAAGAACTCTGTAGCACCGCCTACATACCTCGCTCTGCTAATCCTGTTACCAGTGGCTGCTGCCA
GTGGCGATAAGTCGTGTCTTACCGGGTTGGACTCAAGACGATAGTTACCGGATAAGGCGCAGCGGTCGGG
CTGAACGGGGGGTTCGTGCACACAGCCCAGCTTGGAGCGAACGACCTACACCGAACTGAGATACCTACAG
CGTGAGCTATGAGAAAGCGCCACGCTTCCCGAAGGGAGAAAGGCGGACAGGTATCCGGTAAGCGGCAGGG
TCGGAACAGGAGAGCGCACGAGGGAGCTTCCAGGGGGAAACGCCTGGTATCTTTATAGTCCTGTCGGGTT
TCGCCACCTCTGACTTGAGCGTCGATTTTTGTGATGCTCGTCAGGGGGGCGGAGCCTATGGAAAAACGCC
AGCAACGCGGCCTTTTTACGGTTCCTGGCCTTTTGCTGGCCTTTTGCTCACATGTTCTTTCCTGCGTTAT
CCCCTGATTCTGTGGATAACCGTATTACCGCCTTTGAGTGAGCTGATACCGCTCGCCGCAGCCGAACGAC
CGAGCGCAGCGAGTCAGTGAGCGAGGAAGCGGAAGAGCGCCCAATACGCAAACCGCCTCTCCCCGCGCGT
TGGCCGATTCATTAATGCAGCTGGCACGACAGGTTTCCCGACTGGAAAGCGGGCAGTGAGCGCAACGCAA
TTAATACGCGTACCGCTAGCCAGGAAGAGTTTGTAGAAACGCAAAAAGGCCATCCGTCAGGATGGCCTTC
TGCTTAGTTTGATGCCTGGCAGTTTATGGCGGGCGTCCTGCCCGCCACCCTCCGGGCCGTTGCTTCACAA
CGTTCAAATCCGCTCCCGGCGGATTTGTCCTACTCAGGAGAGCGTTCACCGACAAACAACAGATAAAACG
AAAGGCCCAGTCTTCCGACTGAGCCTTTCGTTTTATTTGATGCCTGGCAGTTCCCTACTCTCGCGTTAAC
GCTAGCATGGATGTTTTCCCAGTCACGACGTTGTAAAACGACGGCCAGTCTTAAGCTCGGGCCCCAAATA
ATGATTTTATTTTGACTGATAGTGACCTGTTCGTTGCAACAAATTGATGAGCAATGCTTTTTTATAATGC
CAACTTTGTACAAAAAAGCAGGCTTCAAAATGAGCCCGCCACTCGAGCCACATGACTACATCGGCCTGTC
TGCTGTGGCTGCTGCTGCTCCACCAACCCCAACCCCAACTAGCAGCAGCTCTAGCTCTAGCAGCCCAGCT
CCAAGGCTGACTCTGAGGCTTGGCCTTCCAGGCTCTGAGTCTCCAGACAGGGATAGGGACTGCTGCGAGG
ATGTGGCTGCTACTCTGTCTCTGGGCCCACTTCCAGCCGCTGCTGCTGTTTCTGCTAAGAGGGCTTTCCC
AGACCCAGCTCAAAGGCCAGGCGCTAGCAAGGCTTCTGACGCTAAGCAGCAGGCTAGCCCAGCAGCTCCA
CCAGCTGCTAAGGCTCAAGTTGTTGGCTGGCCGCCAGTGAGGAACTACCGCAAGAACACTCTGGCCGCTG
CTACCGCCTCTAGGTCTAAGGCTCCAGCTGAGGAGGCTGCTTCTGGCGCTGGCCCAATGTACGTGAAGGT
GAGCATGGACGGCGCTCCGTACCTTCGCAAGGTGGACATCAAGATGTACAGCAGCTACGAGGACCTGAGC
CTGGCCCTCGAGAAGATGTTCAGCTGCTTCATTGCTGGCCAGAGCGGCCTGCACAAGAGCAGCTCTAAGG
ACAGGCTGACCAACGGCAGCAAGGTGGACGCTCTGAAGGACCAAGAGTACGTGCTGACCTACGAGGACAA
GGACGCCGACTGGATGCTGGTGGGCGATCTGCCATGGGACTACTTCACCAGCATCTGCCGCAAGCTGAAG
ATCATGAGGGGCTCTGACGCTGTGGGCATTGCCCCAAGGACTGTTGAGCAGACCGGCCAGAACAAGTGAC
ACCCAGCTTTCTTGTACAAAGTTGGCATTATAAGAAAGCATTGCTTATCAATTTGTTGCAACGAACAGGT
CACTATCAGTCAAAATAAAATCATTATTTGCCATCCAGCTGATATCCCCTATAGTGAGTCGTATTACATG
GTCATAGCTGTTTCCTGGCAGCTCTGGCCCGTGTCTCAAAATCTCTGATGTTACATTGCACAAGATAAAA
ATATATCATCATGAACAATAAAACTGTCTGCTTACATAAACAGTAATACAAGGGGTGTTATGAGCCATAT
